>Addgene plasmid #100405 | pCMV_mEm_4GS_LF82_313 | addgene full sequence | sequence record 209442 | Addgene NGS Result
CCTCTTCGCTATTACGCCAGCTGGCGAAAGGGGGATGTGCTGCAAGGCGATTAAGTTGGGTAACGCCAGG
GTTTTCCCAGTCACGACGTTGTAAAACGACGGCCAGTGAGTTCGAGCTTGCATGCCTGCAGGTCGTTACA
TAACTTACGGTAAATGGCCCGCCTGGCTGACCGCCCAACGACCCCCGCCCATTGACGTCAATAATGACGT
ATGTTCCCATAGTAACGCCAATAGGGACTTTCCATTGACGTCAATGGGTGGAGTATTTACGGTAAACTGC
CCACTTGGCAGTACATCAAGTGTATCATATGCCAAGTACGCCCCCTATTGACGTCAATGACGGTAAATGG
CCCGCCTGGCATTATGCCCAGTACATGACCTTATGGGACTTTCCTACTTGGCAGTACATCTACGTATTAG
TCATCGCTATTACCATGGTGATGCGGTTTTGGCAGTACATCAATGGGCGTGGATAGCGGTTTGACTCACG
GGGATTTCCAAGTCTCCACCCCATTGACGTCAATGGGAGTTTGTTTTGGCACCAAAATCAACGGGACTTT
CCAAAATGTCGTAACAACTCCGCCCCATTGACGCAAATGGGCGGTAGGCGTGTACGGTGGGAGGTCTATA
TAAGCAGAGCTCGTTTAGTGAACCGTCAGATCGCCTGGAGACGCCATCCACGCTGTTTTGACCTCCATAG
AAGACACCGGGACCGATCCAGCCTCCGGACTCTAGAGGATCCGGTACTAGAGGAACTGAAAAACCAGAAA
GTTAACTGGTAAGTTTAGTCTTTTTGTCTTTTATTTCAGGTCCCGGATCCGGTGGTGGTGCAAATCAAAG
AACTGCTCCTCAGTGGATGTTGCCTTTACTTCTAGGCCTGTACGGAAGTGTTACTTCTGCTCTAAAAGCT
GCGGAATTGTACCCGCGGGCCCACCATGGTGAGCAAGGGCGAGGAGCTGTTCACCGGGGTGGTGCCCATC
CTGGTCGAGCTGGACGGCGACGTAAACGGCCACAAGTTCAGCGTGTCCGGCGAGGGCGAGGGCGATGCCA
CCTACGGCAAGCTGACCCTGAAGTTCATCTGCACCACCGGCAAGCTGCCCGTGCCCTGGCCCACCCTCGT
GACCACCTTGACCTACGGCGTGCAGTGCTTCGCCCGCTACCCCGACCACATGAAGCAGCACGACTTCTTC
AAGTCCGCCATGCCCGAAGGCTACGTCCAGGAGCGCACCATCTTCTTCAAGGACGACGGCAACTACAAGA
CCCGCGCCGAGGTGAAGTTCGAGGGCGACACCCTGGTGAACCGCATCGAGCTGAAGGGCATCGACTTCAA
GGAGGACGGCAACATCCTGGGGCACAAGCTGGAGTACAACTACAACAGCCACAAGGTCTATATCACCGCC
GACAAGCAGAAGAACGGCATCAAGGTGAACTTCAAGACCCGCCACAACATCGAGGACGGCAGCGTGCAGC
TCGCCGACCACTACCAGCAGAACACCCCCATCGGCGACGGCCCCGTGCTGCTGCCCGACAACCACTACCT
GAGCACCCAGTCCAAGCTGAGCAAAGACCCCAACGAGAAGCGCGATCACATGGTCCTGCTGGAGTTCGTG
ACCGCCGCCGGGATCACTCTCGGCATGGACGAGCTGTACAAGCGAATTGGTGGAGGGGGCGGTTCCGGTG
GCGGAGGTTCCCGAATTCGTCGACGGAGATCTGATATGGTCGCCGTTTTACCGGCAATGCCGCCTTTGAA
AACTGCCGGATCTGTCCTTCGATGGATTAAGGCTTTCTTCATACTTTATTACGCTAAGGAAATCACAATG
AATCTGATGAATAATTGTGCATCGCCTGCCGTAGATGTTATATTAAAATATAATATTCGGAGGTGCTCTA
TGTATACAACTCGCCTGAAAAAGGTCGGCGGATCCATCATGCTGGCGGTTCCCCCCGCCGTGCTGAAAAC
GCTGGAGCTGTCGACGGACAGCGAAGTGGGTATGACCATTGATAATGGCTGCCTGATTATTGAACCCCAG
AAACGGCCCCGTTATTCGCTTGAGGAGTTGTTGGCGCAGTGCGATCCGCACGCAGAAATGAGCGAAGAGG
ATCGGGAATGGATTGATGCGCCTGCGGTGGGCAAGGAGATCCTGTGAATCGGTACCCTCGAGAAGCTTGC
GGCCGCGGGGATCCAGACATGATAAGATACATTGATGAGTTTGGACAAACCACAACTAGAATGCAGTGAA
AAAAATGCTTTATTTGTGAAATTTGTGATGCTATTGCTTTATTTGTAACCATTATAAGCTGCAATAAACA
AGTTAACAACAACAATTGCATTCATTTTATGTTTCAGGTTCAGGGGGAGGTGTGGGAGGTTTTTTCGGAT
CCTCTAGAGTCGATCTGCAGGCATGCTAGCTTGGCGTAATCATGGTCATAGCTGTTTCCTGTGTGAAATT
GTTATCCGCTCACAATTCCACACAACATACGAGCCGGAAGCATAAAGTGTAAAGCCTGGGGTGCCTAATG
AGTGAGCTAACTCACATTAATTGCGTTGCGCTCACTGCCCGCTTTCCAGTCGGGAAACCTGTCGTGCCAG
CTGCATTAATGAATCGGCCAACGCGCGGGGAGAGGCGGTTTGCGTATTGGGCGCTCTTCCGCTTCCTCGC
TCACTGACTCGCTGCGCTCGGTCGTTCGGCTGCGGCGAGCGGTATCAGCTCACTCAAAGGCGGTAATACG
GTTATCCACAGAATCAGGGGATAACGCAGGAAAGAACATGTGAGCAAAAGGCCAGCAAAAGGCCAGGAAC
CGTAAAAAGGCCGCGTTGCTGGCGTTTTTCCATAGGCTCCGCCCCCCTGACGAGCATCACAAAAATCGAC
GCTCAAGTCAGAGGTGGCGAAACCCGACAGGACTATAAAGATACCAGGCGTTTCCCCCTGGAAGCTCCCT
CGTGCGCTCTCCTGTTCCGACCCTGCCGCTTACCGGATACCTGTCCGCCTTTCTCCCTTCGGGAAGCGTG
GCGCTTTCTCATAGCTCACGCTGTAGGTATCTCAGTTCGGTGTAGGTCGTTCGCTCCAAGCTGGGCTGTG
TGCACGAACCCCCCGTTCAGCCCGACCGCTGCGCCTTATCCGGTAACTATCGTCTTGAGTCCAACCCGGT
AAGACACGACTTATCGCCACTGGCAGCAGCCACTGGTAACAGGATTAGCAGAGCGAGGTATGTAGGCGGT
GCTACAGAGTTCTTGAAGTGGTGGCCTAACTACGGCTACACTAGAAGAACAGTATTTGGTATCTGCGCTC
TGCTGAAGCCAGTTACCTTCGGAAAAAGAGTTGGTAGCTCTTGATCCGGCAAACAAACCACCGCTGGTAG
CGGTGGTTTTTTTGTTTGCAAGCAGCAGATTACGCGCAGAAAAAAAGGATCTCAAGAAGATCCTTTGATC
TTTTCTACGGGGTCTGACGCTCAGTGGAACGAAAACTCACGTTAAGGGATTTTGGTCATGAGATTATCAA
AAAGGATCTTCACCTAGATCCTTTTAAATTAAAAATGAAGTTTTAAATCAATCTAAAGTATATATGAGTA
AACTTGGTCTGACAGTTACCAATGCTTAATCAGTGAGGCACCTATCTCAGCGATCTGTCTATTTCGTTCA
TCCATAGTTGCCTGACTCCCCGTCGTGTAGATAACTACGATACGGGAGGGCTTACCATCTGGCCCCAGTG
CTGCAATGATACCGCGAGACCCACGCTCACCGGCTCCAGATTTATCAGCAATAAACCAGCCAGCCGGAAG
GGCCGAGCGCAGAAGTGGTCCTGCAACTTTATCCGCCTCCATCCAGTCTATTAATTGTTGCCGGGAAGCT
AGAGTAAGTAGTTCGCCAGTTAATAGTTTGCGCAACGTTGTTGCCATTGCTACAGGCATCGTGGTGTCAC
GCTCGTCGTTTGGTATGGCTTCATTCAGCTCCGGTTCCCAACGATCAAGGCGAGTTACATGATCCCCCAT
GTTGTGCAAAAAAGCGGTTAGCTCCTTCGGTCCTCCGATCGTTGTCAGAAGTAAGTTGGCCGCAGTGTTA
TCACTCATGGTTATGGCAGCACTGCATAATTCTCTTACTGTCATGCCATCCGTAAGATGCTTTTCTGTGA
CTGGTGAGTACTCAACCAAGTCATTCTGAGAATAGTGTATGCGGCGACCGAGTTGCTCTTGCCCGGCGTC
AATACGGGATAATACCGCGCCACATAGCAGAACTTTAAAAGTGCTCATCATTGGAAAACGTTCTTCGGGG
CGAAAACTCTCAAGGATCTTACCGCTGTTGAGATCCAGTTCGATGTAACCCACTCGTGCACCCAACTGAT
CTTCAGCATCTTTTACTTTCACCAGCGTTTCTGGGTGAGCAAAAACAGGAAGGCAAAATGCCGCAAAAAA
GGGAATAAGGGCGACACGGAAATGTTGAATACTCATACTCTTCCTTTTTCAATATTATTGAAGCATTTAT
CAGGGTTATTGTCTCATGAGCGGATACATATTTGAATGTATTTAGAAAAATAAACAAATAGGGGTTCCGC
GCACATTTCCCCGAAAAGTGCCACCTGACGTCTAAGAAACCATTATTATCATGACATTAACCTATAAAAA
TAGGCGTATCACGAGGCCCTTTCGTCTCGCGCGTTTCGGTGATGACGGTGAAAACCTCTGACACATGCAG
CTCCCGGAGACGGTCACAGCTTGTCTGTAAGCGGATGCCGGGAGCAGACAAGCCCGTCAGGGCGCGTCAG
CGGGTGTTGGCGGGTGTCGGGGCTGGCTTAACTATGCGGCATCAGAGCAGATTGTACTGAGAGTGCACCA
TATGCGGTGTGAAATACCGCACAGATGCGTAAGGAGAAAATACCGCATCAGGCGCCATTCGCCATTCAGG
CTGCGCAACTGTTGGGAAGGGCGATCGGTGCGGG
Features (pLannotate 1.2.2; 17 found; start..end, strand, type, name):
    115..135     -  misc_feature   MCS (fragment): pUC18/19 multiple cloning site
    134..437     +  enhancer       CMV enhancer: human cytomegalovirus immediate early enhancer
    438..641     +  promoter       CMV promoter: human cytomegalovirus (CMV) immediate early promoter
    779..875     +  intron         SV40 intron: modified SV40 intron with splice donor and acceptor sites
    936..1652    +  CDS            mEmerald: mEmerald is a basic (constitutively fluorescent) green fluorescent protein published in 1998, derived from Aequorea victoria. It is reported to be a very rapidly-maturing monomer with moderate acid sensitivity.
   1890..2138    +  CDS            pemI: PEMI_ECOLX - Experimental evidence at protein level: Swiss-Prot protein existence level 1. Antitoxin component of a type II toxin-antitoxin (TA) system. Labile antitoxin that binds to its cognate PemK endoribonuclease toxin and neutralizes its activity. Responsible for the stable maintenance of the plasmid during cell division. Both PemI and PemK proteins bind to the promoter region of the pem operon to autoregulate their synthesis. From Escherichia coli.
   2180..2314    -  polyA_signal   SV40 poly(A) signal: SV40 polyadenylation signal
   2449..2465    -  protein_bind   lac operator: The lac repressor binds to the lac operator to inhibit transcription in E. coli. This inhibition can be relieved by adding lactose or isopropyl-β-D-thiogalactopyranoside (IPTG). lac repressor encoded by lacI
   2473..2503    -  promoter       lac promoter: promoter for the E. coli lac operon
   2518..2539    -  protein_bind   CAP binding site: CAP binding activates transcription in the presence of cAMP. E. coli catabolite activator protein
   2552..2644    -  CDS            lacI (fragment): lac repressor; lacI; The lac repressor binds to the lac operator to inhibit transcription in E. coli. This inhibition can be relieved by adding lactose or isopropyl-β-D-thiogalactopyranoside (IPTG).
   2827..3415    -  rep_origin     ori: high-copy-number ColE1/pMB1/pBR322/pUC origin of replication
   3586..4446    -  CDS            AmpR: β-lactamase; bla; confers resistance to ampicillin, carbenicillin, and related antibiotics
   4447..4551    -  promoter       AmpR promoter: bla
   4646..4681    +  CDS            rop (fragment): Rop protein, which maintains plasmids at low copy number; rop
   4783..4882    +  misc_feature   bom (fragment): basis of mobility region from pBR322
   4888..109     -  CDS            lacZα (fragment) (across the origin): LacZα fragment of β-galactosidase; lacZ fragment
