[The description below was written by a language model from this plasmid's Addgene catalogue record and pLannotate feature annotations shown in this document.]
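Description:
pCMV_mEm_4GS_LF82_313 is a mammalian expression plasmid built on a pCMV backbone that produces the Escherichia coli LF82 coding sequence LF82_313 as a fusion to the green fluorescent protein mEmerald. It is propagated in E. coli through a high-copy ColE1/pUC-type origin and selected with ampicillin via the β-lactamase gene and its native promoter. The backbone also retains non-functional remnants typical of pUC/pBR322-derived vectors, including fragments of lacZα, lacI, rop and bom together with a lac promoter/operator region. No mammalian selection marker is annotated, which suggests transient transfection use.

The expression cassette consists of the human cytomegalovirus immediate early enhancer and promoter, followed by a modified SV40 intron with splice donor and acceptor sites that generally improves transcript processing. Next come the mEmerald open reading frame and the bacterial insert, with an SV40 polyadenylation signal terminating the unit. mEmerald sits at the N terminus of the fusion and is carried on the backbone. The "4GS" in the name suggests a glycine-serine linker between the fluorescent protein and the insert, though the record does not describe it. The 432 bp insert was introduced by ligation-independent cloning. Automated annotation matches part of this region to PemI, the labile antitoxin of the PemI/PemK type II toxin-antitoxin system, indicating that LF82_313 is likely a PemI-like protein.

The plasmid comes from a collection used in a multi-phenotypic imaging screen, in which bacterial proteins were expressed exogenously in HeLa cells to identify candidate effectors. The fluorescent tag allows visualisation of expressing cells and of the fusion's subcellular localisation.
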