Addgene plasmid #100405: pCMV_mEm_4GS_LF82_313
Purpose: Mammalian expression of E. coli LF82_313 CDS fused to mEmerald
Depositing lab: Alan Huett. Depositing organization: University of Nottingham. Publication: A multi-phenotypic imaging screen to identify bacterial effectors by exogenous expression in a HeLa cell line. Collins A, Huett A. Sci Data. 2018 May 15;5:180081. doi: 10.1038/sdata.2018.81. PubMed 29762554.
Backbone
  Vector backbone: pCMV
  Backbone size w/o insert (bp): 4502
  Vector type: Mammalian Expression
Growth in bacteria
  Bacterial resistance: Ampicillin, 100 μg/mL
  Growth temperature: 37°C
  Growth strain: XL1 Blue
  Copy number: High Copy
Gene/Insert
  Gene/Insert name: LF82_313
  Insert size (bp): 432
  Promoter: CMV
  Tag / fusion protein: mEmerald (N terminal on backbone)
  Cloning method: Ligation Independent Cloning
  Sequencing primers: 5′ ACTTCTGCTCTAAAAGCTGCGG; 3′ CACTGCATTCTAGTTGTGGTTTGTC
Terms and licenses: Academic/Nonprofit Terms; Industry Terms: Not Available to Industry
How to cite: pCMV_mEm_4GS_LF82_313 was a gift from Alan Huett (Addgene plasmid # 100405 ; http://n2t.net/addgene:100405 ; RRID:Addgene_100405)
