>Addgene plasmid #100405 | pCMV_mEm_4GS_LF82_313 | depositor partial sequence | sequence record 183724 | Sequence across LF82 gene insert region
CTCGGCATGGACGANCTGTACNAGCGAATTGGTGGAGGGGGCGGTTCCGGTGGCGGAGGTTCCCGAATTC
GTCGACGGAGATCTGATATGGTCGCCGTTTTACCGGCAATGCCGCCTTTGAAAACTGCCGGATCTGTCCT
TCGATGGATTAAGGCTTTCTTCATACTTTATTACGCTAAGGAAATCACAATGAATCTGATGAATAATTGT
GCATCGCCTGCCGTAGATGTTATATTAAAATATAATATTCGGAGGTGCTCTATGTATACAACTCGCCTGA
AAAAGGTCGGCGGATCCATCATGCTGGCGGTTCCCCCCGCCGTGCTGAAAACGCTGGAGCTGTCGACGGA
CAGCGAAGTGGGTATGACCATTGATAATGGCTGCCTGATTATTGAACCCCAGAAACGGCCCCGTTATTCG
CTTGAGGAGTTGTTGGCGCAGTGCGATCCGCACGCAGAAATGAGCGAAGAGGATCGGGAATGGATTGATG
CGCCTGCGGTGGGCAAGGAGATCCTGTGAATCGGTACCCTCGAGAAGCTTGCGGCCGCGGGGATCCAGAC
ATGATAAGATACATTGATGAGTTTGGACAAACCACAACTAGAATGCAGTGAAAAAAATGCTTTATTTGTG
AAATTTGTGATGCTATTGCTTTATTTGTAACCATTATAAGCTGCAATAAACAAGTTAACAACAACAATTG
CATTCATTTTATGTTTCAGGTTCAGGGGGAGGTGTGGGAGGTTTTTTCGGATCCTCTAGAGTCGATCTGC
AGGCATGCTAGCTTGGCGTAATCATGGTCATAGCTGTTTCCTGTGTGAAATTGTTATCCGCTCACAATTC
CACACAACATACGAGCCGGAAGCATAAAGTGTAAAGCCTGGGGTGCCTAATGAGTGAGCTAACTCACATT
AATTGCGTTGCGCTCACTGCCCGCTTTCCAGTCGGGAAACCTGTCGTGCCAGCTGCATTNATGNATCGGN
CCAACGCGCGGGGANAGGCGGTTTGCGT
